Addgene plasmid #237830: NABP1-P2
Purpose: Study the role and mechanism of the NABP1-P2 3' UTR in regulation gene function.
Depositing lab: Angela Ting. Depositing organization: University of Texas MD Anderson Cancer Center. Publication: Differentiation in the human urothelia is defined by distinct alternative polyadenylation. Le NB, Sona S, Santo B, Zhang Y, Ou R, Schweickart RA, Kochat V, Padron WI, Rai K, Lee SH, Yi JM, Wessely O, Lee BH, Ting AH. Cell Rep. 2026 Jan 13;45(1):116839. doi: 10.1016/j.celrep.2025.116839. PubMed 41533515.
Backbone
  Vector backbone: pmirGLO Dual-Luciferase miRNA Target Expression Vector
  Vector type: Mammalian Expression
Growth in bacteria
  Bacterial resistance: Ampicillin, 100 μg/mL
  Growth temperature: 37°C
  Growth strain: DH5alpha
  Copy number: High Copy
Gene/Insert
  Gene/Insert name: NABP1-P2 3'UTR
  Species: H. sapiens (human)
  Entrez Gene: NABP1 (a.k.a. OBFC2A, SOSS-B2, SSB2)
  Cloning method: Gibson Cloning
Terms and licenses: Academic/Nonprofit Terms; Industry Terms: Not Available to Industry
How to cite: NABP1-P2 was a gift from Angela Ting (Addgene plasmid # 237830 ; http://n2t.net/addgene:237830 ; RRID:Addgene_237830)
