[The description below was written by a language model from this plasmid's Addgene catalogue record and pLannotate feature annotations shown in this document.]
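Description:
NABP1-P2 is a mammalian 3' UTR reporter plasmid built on the pmirGLO Dual-Luciferase miRNA Target Expression Vector. A human NABP1 3' UTR segment designated "P2" was inserted by Gibson cloning. The name and the associated study on alternative polyadenylation suggest it corresponds to a particular poly(A)-site isoform, although the record does not define this explicitly. The plasmid is propagated in E. coli through a high-copy ColE1/pUC-type origin with ampicillin selection (AmpR under its bla promoter), and a ColE1 cer site is annotated that helps keep the plasmid monomeric.

The 8,521 nt sequence carries two independent reporter units. The test unit consists of a PGK promoter driving the synthetic firefly luciferase gene luc2. About 1.2 kb of unannotated sequence lies between the end of luc2 and a fragment of the multiple cloning site. This gap is the expected position of the NABP1-P2 3' UTR insert, though the feature table does not label it. An annotated SV40 poly(A) signal lies beyond the cloning site, but it is called on the opposite strand to luc2, so the table does not clearly identify the terminator for this unit. The second unit uses the SV40 enhancer/early promoter to express humanized Renilla luciferase, followed by a NeoR/KanR coding fragment and a synthetic poly(A) signal. It provides an internal normalisation control and potentially G418 selection in mammalian cells. Several short annotations (tnpA, large T antigen, M13 ori, bom, T7 terminator, SET1 fragments) are probably incidental partial matches rather than functional parts.

Because the UTR sits downstream of luc2, any effects it has on transcript stability or translation change firefly luciferase output relative to Renilla. The construct is intended for dual-luciferase assays examining how this NABP1 3' UTR regulates gene expression.
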