Features (pLannotate 1.2.2; 18 found; start..end, strand, type, name):
      1..589     +  rep_origin     ori: high-copy-number ColE1/pMB1/pBR322/pUC origin of replication
    747..1607    -  CDS            AmpR: β-lactamase; bla; confers resistance to ampicillin, carbenicillin, and related antibiotics
   1608..1712    -  promoter       AmpR promoter: bla
   1755..1847    +  CDS            tnpA (fragment): TN5P_ECOLX - Also known as tnp. Experimental evidence at protein level: Swiss-Prot protein existence level 1. Mediates transposition of transposon Tn5 by a 'cut and paste' mechanism. First, the monomeric transposase binds the 19 bp inverted DNA repeats flanking the transposon. Then, dimerization of the DNA- bound transposase creates a synaptic DNA complex. After nicking of the first DNA strand, excision of the transposon proceeds through a series of intermediates. The transposase then mediates the insertion of the transposon at a new site by strand transfer. The activity of the wild- type tran
   1868..1916    -  polyA_signal   poly(A) signal: synthetic polyadenylation signal
   1980..2772    -  CDS            NeoR/KanR (fragment): aminoglycoside phosphotransferase from Tn5; aph(3')-II (or nptII); confers resistance to neomycin, kanamycin, and G418 (Geneticin®)
   2823..3755    -  CDS            hRluc: Renilla luciferase human codon-optimized
   3806..4163    -  promoter       SV40 promoter: SV40 enhancer and early promoter
   4228..4279    +  misc_feature   bom (fragment): basis of mobility region from pBR322
   4280..4312    -  rep_origin     M13 ori (fragment): M13 bacteriophage origin of replication; arrow indicates direction of (+) strand synthesis
   4317..4385    +  CDS            large T antigen (fragment): large T antigen from SV40 (simian virus 40)
   4408..4529    +  polyA_signal   SV40 poly(A) signal: SV40 polyadenylation signal
   4551..4570    -  terminator     T7 terminator (fragment): transcription terminator for bacteriophage T7 RNA polymerase
   4578..4627    -  CDS            SET1 (fragment): solubility-enhancement tag derived from T7 phage gene 10B
   4634..4657    -  misc_feature   MCS (fragment): pUC18/19 multiple cloning site
   5868..7520    -  CDS            luciferase: firefly luciferase synthetic luc2 version of the luciferase gene
   7567..8066    -  promoter       PGK promoter: mouse phosphoglycerate kinase 1 promoter
   8123..8406    -  misc_feature   cer region: ColE1-derived recombination site that helps to maintain plasmids as monomers
>Addgene plasmid #237830 | NABP1-P2 | addgene full sequence | sequence record 471697 | Addgene NGS Result
TTGAAATCCTTTTTTTCTGCGCGTAATCTGCTGCTTGCAAACAAAAAAACCACCGCTACCAGCGGTGGTT
TGTTTGCCGGATCAAGAGCTACCAACTCTTTTTCCGAAGGTAACTGGCTTCAGCAGAGCGCAGATACCAA
ATACTGTCCTTCTAGTGTAGCCGTAGTTAGGCCACCACTTCAAGAACTCTGTAGCACCGCCTACATACCT
CGCTCTGCTAATCCTGTTACCAGTGGCTGCTGCCAGTGGCGATAAGTCGTGTCTTACCGGGTTGGACTCA
AGACGATAGTTACCGGATAAGGCGCAGCGGTCGGGCTGAACGGGGGGTTCGTGCACACAGCCCAGCTTGG
AGCGAACGACCTACACCGAACTGAGATACCTACAGCGTGAGCTATGAGAAAGCGCCACGCTTCCCGAAGG
GAGAAAGGCGGACAGGTATCCGGTAAGCGGCAGGGTCGGAACAGGAGAGCGCACGAGGGAGCTTCCAGGG
GGAAACGCCTGGTATCTTTATAGTCCTGTCGGGTTTCGCCACCTCTGACTTGAGCGTCGATTTTTGTGAT
GCTCGTCAGGGGGGCGGAGCCTATGGAAAAACGCCAGCAACGCGGCCTTTTTACGGTTCCTGGCCTTTTG
CTGGCCTTTTGCTCACATGTTCTTTCCTGCGTTATCCCCTGATTCTGTGGATAACCGTATTACCGCCTTT
GAGTGAGCTGATACCGGTTGGGCGTCGCTTGGTCGGTCATTTCGAATTACCAATGCTTAATCAGTGAGGC
ACCTATCTCAGCGATCTGTCTATTTCGTTCATCCATAGTTGCCTGACTCCCCGTCGTGTAGATAACTACG
ATACGGGAGGGCTTACCATCTGGCCCCAGTGCTGCAATGATACCGCGAGACCCACGCTCACCGGCTCCAG
ATTTATCAGCAATAAACCAGCCAGCCGGAAGGGCCGAGCGCAGAAGTGGTCCTGCAACTTTATCCGCCTC
CATCCAGTCTATTAATTGTTGCCGGGAAGCTAGAGTAAGTAGTTCGCCAGTTAATAGTTTGCGCAACGTT
GTTGCCATTGCTACAGGCATCGTGGTGTCACGCTCGTCGTTTGGTATGGCTTCATTCAGCTCCGGTTCCC
AACGATCAAGGCGAGTTACATGATCCCCCATGTTGTGCAAAAAAGCGGTTAGCTCCTTCGGTCCTCCGAT
AGTTGTCAGAAGTAAGTTGGCCGCAGTGTTATCACTCATGGTTATGGCAGCACTGCATAATTCTCTTACT
GTCATGCCATCCGTAAGATGCTTTTCTGTGACTGGTGAGTACTCAACCAAGTCATTCTGAGAATAGTGTA
TGCGGCGACCGAGTTGCTCTTGCCCGGCGTCAATACGGGATAATACCGCGCCACATAGCAGAACTTTGAA
AGTGCTCATCATTGGAAAACGTTCTTCGGGGCGAAAACTCTCAAGGATCTTACCGCTGTTGAGATCCAGT
TCGATGTAACCCACTCGTGCACCCAACTGATCTTCAGCATCTTTTACTTTCACCAGCGTTTCTGGGTGAG
CAAAAACAGGAAGGCAAAATGCCGCAAAAAAGGGAATAAGGGCGACACGGAAATGTTGAATACTCATACT
CTTCCTTTTTCAATATTATTGAAGCATTTATCAGGGTTATTGTCTCATGAGCGGATACATATTTGAATGT
ATTTAGAAAAATAAACAAATAGGGGTTCCGCGCACATTTCCCCGAAAAGTGCCACCTGACGTCTAAGAAA
CCATTACGTAGAAAGCCAGTCCGCAGAAACGGTGCTGACCCCGGATGAATGTCAGCTACTGGGCTATCTG
GACAAGGGAAAACGCAAGCGCAAAGAGGATCCTTATCGCTATCGATTCACACAAAAAACCAACACACAGA
TGTAATGAAAATAAAGATATTTTATTGCGGCCATCGTGATGGCAGGTTGGGCGTCGCTTGGTCGGTCATT
TCGAACCCCAGAGTCCCGCTCAGAAGAACTCGTCAAGAAGGCGATAGAAGGCGATGCGCTGCGAATCGGG
AGCGGCGATACCGTAAAGCACGAGGAAGCGGTCAGCCCATTCGCCGCCAAGCTCTTCAGCAATATCACGG
GTAGCCAACGCTATGTCCTGATAGCGGTCCGCCACACCCAGCCGGCCACAGTCGATGAATCCAGAAAAGC
GGCCATTTTCCACCATGATATTCGGCAAGCAGGCATCGCCATGGGTCACGACGAGATCCTCGCCGTCGGG
CATGCGCGCCTTGAGCCTGGCGAACAGTTCGGCTGGCGCGAGCCCCTGATGCTCTTCGTCCAGATCATCC
TGATCGACAAGACCGGCTTCCATCCGAGTACGTGCTCGCTCGATGCGATGTTTCGCTTGGTGGTCGAATG
GGCAGGTAGCCGGATCAAGCGTATGCAGCCGCCGCATTGCATCAGCCATGATGGATACTTTCTCGGCAGG
AGCAAGGTGAGATGACAGGAGATCCTGCCCCGGCACTTCGCCCAATAGCAGCCAGTCCCTTCCCGCTTCA
GTGACAACGTCGAGCACAGCTGCGCAAGGAACGCCCGTCGTGGCCAGCCACGATAGCCGCGCTGCCTCGT
CCTGCAGTTCATTCAGGGCACCGGACAGGTCGGTCTTGACAAAAAGAACCGGGCGCCCCTGCGCTGACAG
CCGGAACACGGCGGCATCAGAGCAGCCGATTGTCTGTTGTGCCCAGTCATAGCCGAATAGCCTCTCCACC
CAAGCGGCCGGAGAACCTGCGTGCAATCCATCTTGTTCAATCCCTCCGGAGCCTCCGCCACCTGATCCGC
CACCTCCGCTCCCACCACCGGTCTGCTCGTTCTTCAGCACGCGCTCCACGAAGCTCTTGATGTACTTACC
CATTTCATCTGGAGCGTCCTCCTGGCTGAAGTGGAGGCCCTTCACCTTCACGAACTCGGTGTTAGGGAAC
TTCTTAGCTCCCTCGACAATAGCGTTGGAAAAGAACCCAGGGTCGGACTCGATGAACATCTTAGGCAGAT
CGTCGCTGGCCCGAAGGTAGGCGTTGTAGTTGCGGACAATCTGGACGACGTCGGGCTTGCCTCCCTTAAC
GAGAGGGATCTCGCGAGGCCAGGAGAGGGTAGGCCGTCTAACCTCGCCCTTCTCCTTGAATGGCTCCAGG
TAGGCAGCGAACTCCTCAGGCTCCAGTTTCCGCATGATCTTGCTTGGGAGCATGGTCTCGACGAAGAAGT
TATTCTCAAGCACCATTTTCTCGCCCTCTTCGCTCTTGATCAGGGCGATATCCTCCTCGATGTCAGGCCA
CTCGTCCCAGGACTCGATCACGTCCACGACACTCTCAGCATGGACGATGGCCTTGATCTTGTCTTGGTGC
TCGTAGGAGTAGTGAAAGGCCAGACAAGCCCCCCAGTCGTGGCCCACAAAGATGATTTTCTTTGGAAGGT
TCAGCAGCTCGAACCAAGCGGTGAGGTACTTGTAGTGATCCAGGAGGCGATATGAGCCATTCCCGCTCTT
GCCGGACTTACCCATTCCGATCAGATCAGGGATGATGCATCTAGCCACGGGCTCGATGTGAGGCACGACG
TGCCTCCACAGGTAGCTGGAGGCAGCGTTACCATGCAGAAAAATCACGGCGTTCTCGGCGTGCTTCTCGG
AATCATAGTAGTTGATGAAGGAGTCCAGCACGTTCATTTGCTTGCAGCGAGCCCACCACTGAGGCCCAGT
GATCATGCGTTTGCGTTGCTCGGGGTCGTACACCTTGGAAGCCATGGTGGCTCCAGCCTTTGGTTCGAGA
CTGTTGTGTCAGAAGAATCAAGCTTTTTGCAAAAGCCTAGGCCTCCAAAAAAGCCTCCTCACTACTTCTG
GAATAGCTCAGAGGCCGAGGCGGCCTCGGCCTCTGCATAAATAAAAAAAATTAGTCAGCCATGGGGCGGA
GAATGGGCGGAACTGGGCGGAGTTAGGGGCGGGATGGGCGGAGTTAGGGGCGGGACTATGGTTGCTGACT
AATTGAGATGCATGCTTTGCATACTTCTGCCTGCTGGGGAGCCTGGGGACTTTCCACACCTGGTTGCTGA
CTAATTGAGATGCATGCTTTGCATACTTCTGCCTGCTGGGGAGCCTGGGGACTTTCCACACCCTAACTGA
CACACATTCCACAGCTGGTTCTTTCCGCCTCAGAAGGTACCTAACCAAGTTCCTCTTTCAGAGGTTATTT
CAGGCCATGGTGCTGCGCAGATCCGCGTATGCGGTGTGAAATACCGCACAGATGCGTAAGGAGAAAATAC
CGCATCAGGAAATTGTAAGCGTTAATATTTTGTTAAAATTCGATTTTACCACATTTGTAGAGGTTTTACT
TGCTTAAAAAAACCTCCCACATCTCCCCCTGAACCTGAAACATAAAATGAATGCAATTGTTGTTGTTAAC
TTGTTTATTGCAGCTTATAATGGTTACAAATAAAGCAATAGCATCACAAATTTCACAAATAAAGCATTTT
TTTCACTGCATTCTAGTTGTGGTTTGTCCAAACTCATCAATGTATCTTATCATGTCTGCTCGAAGCGGCC
GCCCCAAGGGGTTATGCTAGTTATTGCTCAGCGGTGGCAGCAGCCAACTCAGCTTCCTTTCGGGCTTTGT
TAGCAGCCGGATCAGCTTGCATGCCTGCAGGTCGACTTAGGTTTGTTAACATTAACACATGCTTTATTCA
AGAGATAATATTCAAAGAGTTAAATCCTAAGAGTTATCCACCCTACAGTAAAAAGGGGAAGTGGGTACCA
CTTATGACATGTACATAAATTCCACTTTTATATTTCTGAATAAAGCTGCAATTGCTTCTTTGATAGAGCC
ATTTCTTAAAACTTTTGCTAATAAGGCTATGTGAACTGTGTTCAGAAACTTTGACAACATGCACACTCAC
TCCTCTCAAAGTCAGTACCCAGGATTTTCACTCCAGGCTGAGTACCTATTAAGTAACTAGGACTTCAGAC
TGCATGTTACTATATGAATTCAATTTGACTCACCTCCAGTATGTTTATCTACCACAACTATTGTTTAAAA
TAATCAGATGAATGTTTATCATAACTTTATAACTCCCCCAAATTATACTTCAGTATTTAACATGGTAGTT
TCAAAAAATAAATATTCAAGGCCCCAGTTTTAAATTTTCCTCCAATGTAATCCACAAAGTTGATAATACA
TGTTAGGAGCACTACTCTAAAATAAATGTAGCTTTCTTTTAAAATTACTTGTTGCAATAGAGATCACATT
CTATTCCAAATTCTGATAAGGAATCTGTTTTTTTGGTAATACAACAAAAATTTGGGATGAGTCAGTCCTT
GGAAAATCTTAATAGTAGTCACTGAACGAAGTCAATCATTCCGAGAGCCACAAACACTCAAAAATTACTG
CTAGCATTGACAAGTTCTTGTGTTTTTTGATGGTTATTGCTTTAGTTGGCAATATCTGAATACAAGACAA
AAGAACATCTCCCATTAAGCCTTATGTTAAATATTACAAAACTTATACAGAAGATAGACTCATAGAGGCT
ATAAAGCTGATGTCTTAAGTAACTCACCCATGAAATGGGTGCAGGTTTTTTAAAGGCTATCCAATAATCT
TTTTACTCTAAAAATAAATGCCCCTACTTTTCAGTGTTCCCATTCTTCAACAGGAGACTCGAGCAGCTTA
ACAGTTTTGCTATAAAAACAAACCATTCTTCTTAACAAACCAAGAATATAAAAGGAAACCCAATAAAGGA
CGTACTTTTCACAGTTAACAATAAATAAAAGTGCAATAAGTGTTCAAGTAGGGCATGTAGTATAAAAACT
ACACATGAGTATTTAGCATAGGACTCGAGGCTAGCGAGCTCGTTTAAACAACTAGAATTACACGGCGATC
TTGCCGCCCTTCTTGGCCTTAATGAGAATCTCGCGGATCTTGCGGGCGTCCAACTTGCCGGTCAGTCCTT
TAGGCACCTCGTCCACGAACACAACACCACCGCGCAGCTTCTTGGCGGTTGTAACCTGGCTGGCCACATA
GTCCACGATCTCCTTCTCGGTCATGGTTTTACCGTGTTCCAGCACGACGACTGCGGCGGGCAGCTCGCCG
GCATCGTCGTCGGGCAGGCCGGCGACCCCGGCGTCGAAGATGTTGGGGTGTTGCAGCAGGATGCTCTCCA
GTTCGGCTGGGGCTACCTGGTAGCCCTTGTATTTGATCAGGCTCTTCAGCCGGTCCACGATGAAGAAGTG
CTCGTCCTCGTCCCAGTAGGCGATGTCGCCGCTGTGCAGCCAGCCGTCCTTGTCGATGAGAGCGTTTGTA
GCCTCGGGGTTGTTAACGTAGCCGCTCATGATCATGGGGCCACGGACGCACAGCTCGCCGCGCTGGTTCA
CACCCAGTGTCTTACCGGTGTCCAAGTCCACCACCTTAGCCTCGAAGAAGGGCACCACCTTGCCTACTGC
GCCAGGCTTGTCGTCCCCTTCGGGGGTGATCAGAATGGCGCTGGTTGTTTCTGTCAGGCCGTAGCCCTGG
CGGATGCCTGGTAGGTGGAAGCGTTTGGCCACGGCCTCACCTACCTCCTTGCTGAGCGGCGCCCCGCCGC
TGGCGATCTCGTGCAAGTTGCTTAGGTCGTACTTGTCGATGAGAGTGCTCTTAGCGAAGAAGCTAAATAG
TGTGGGCACCAGCAGGGCAGATTGAATCTTATAGTCTTGCAAGCTGCGCAAGAATAGCTCCTCCTCGAAG
CGGTACATGAGCACGACCCGAAAGCCGCAGATCAAGTAGCCCAGCGTGGTGAACATGCCGAAGCCGTGGT
GAAATGGCACCACGCTGAGGATAGCGGTGTCGGGGATGATCTGGTTGCCGAAGATGGGGTCGCGGGCATG
ACTGAATCGGACACAAGCGGTGCGGTGCGGTAGGGCTACGCCCTTGGGCAATCCGGTACTGCCACTACTG
TTCATGATCAGGGCGATGGTTTTGTCCCGGTCGAAGCTCTCGGGCACGAAGTCGTACTCGTTGAAGCCGG
GTGGCAAATGGGAAGTCACGAAGGTGTACATGCTTTGGAAGCCCTGGTAGTCGGTCTTGCTATCCATGAT
GATGATCTTTTGTATGATCGGTAGCTTCTTTTGCACGTTGAGGATCTTTTGCAGCCCTTTCTTGCTCACG
AATACGACGGTGGGCTGGCTGATGCCCATGCTGTTCAGCAGCTCGCGCTCGTTGTAGATGTCGTTAGCTG
GGGCCACAGCCACACCGATGAACAGGGCACCCAACACGGGCATGAAGAACTGCAAGCTATTCTCGCTGCA
CACCACGATCCGATGGTTTGTATTCAGCCCATAGCGCTTCATAGCTTCTGCCAGCCGAACGCTCATCTCG
AAGTACTCGGCGTAGGTAATGTCCACCTCGATATGTGCGTCGGTAAAGGCGATGGTGCCGGGCACCAGGG
CGTAGCGCTTCATGGCTTTGTGCAGCTGCTCGCCGGCGGTCCCGTCTTCGAGTGGGTAGAATGGCGCTGG
GCCCTTCTTAATGTTTTTGGCATCTTCCATGGTGGCTTTACCAACAGTACCGGATTGCCAAGCTTGGGCT
GCAGGTCGAAAGGCCCGGAGATGAGGAAGAGGAGAACAGCGCGGCAGACGTGCGCTTTTGAAGCGTGCAG
AATGCCGGGCCTCCGGAGGACCTTCGGGCGCCCGCCCCGCCCCTGAGCCCGCCCCTGAGCCCGCCCCCGG
ACCCACCCCTTCCCAGCCTCTGAGCCCAGAAAGCGAAGGAGCAAAGCTGCTATTGGCCGCTGCCCCAAAG
GCCTACCCGCTTCCATTGCTCAGCGGTGCTGTCCATCTGCACGAGACTAGTGAGACGTGCTACTTCCATT
TGTCACGTCCTGCACGACGCGAGCTGCGGGGCGGGGGGGAACTTCCTGACTAGGGGAGGAGTAGAAGGTG
GCGCGAAGGGGCCACCAAAGAACGGAGCCGGTTGGCGCCTACCGGTGGATGTGGAATGTGTGCGAGGCCA
GAGGCCACTTGTGTAGCGCCAAGTGCCCAGCGGGGCTGCTAAAGCGCATGCTCCAGACTGCCTTGGGAAA
AGCGCCTCCCCTACCCGGTAGATCTCGATCCTCTACGCCGGACGCATCGTGGCCGGAGTACTGCGGTTTA
TCTCGATGGCTACGAGGGCAGACAGTAAGTGGATTTACCATAATCCCTTAATTGTACGCACCGCTAAAAC
GCGTTCAGCGCGATCACGGCAGCAGACAGGTAAAAATGGCAACAAACCACCCGAAAAACTGCCGCAATCG
CGCCTGATAAATTTTAACCGTATGAATACCTATGCAACCAGAGGGTACAGGCCACATTACCCCCACTTAA
TCCACTGAAGCTGCCATTTTTCATGGTTTCACCATCCCAGCGAAGGGCCATCCAGCGTGCGTTCCTGTAT
TTCCGGACTATAAAAGGATCTAGGTGAAGATCCTTTTTGATAATCTCATGACCAAAATCCCTTAACGTGA
GTTTTCGTTCCACTGAGCGTCAGACCCCGTAGAAAAGATCAAAGGATCTTC
